Addgene plasmid #205264: pMJ326: pCMV-GtFz1
Purpose: Human expression vector for human codon optimized GtFz1
Depositing lab: Feng Zhang. Depositing organization: Broad Institute. Publication: Fanzor is a eukaryotic programmable RNA-guided endonuclease. Saito M, Xu P, Faure G, Maguire S, Kannan S, Altae-Tran H, Vo S, Desimone A, Macrae RK, Zhang F. Nature. 2023 Jun 28. doi: 10.1038/s41586-023-06356-2. PubMed 37380027.
Backbone
  Vector backbone: pCMV
  Vector type: Mammalian Expression
Growth in bacteria
  Bacterial resistance: Ampicillin, 100 μg/mL
  Growth temperature: 37°C
  Growth strain: DH5alpha
  Copy number: High Copy
Gene/Insert
  Gene/Insert name: GtFz1
  Species: Guillardia theta
  Cloning method: Gibson Cloning
Terms and licenses: Academic/Nonprofit Terms; Industry Terms: Not Available to Industry
How to cite: pMJ326: pCMV-GtFz1 was a gift from Feng Zhang (Addgene plasmid # 205264 ; http://n2t.net/addgene:205264 ; RRID:Addgene_205264)
