[The description below was written by a language model from this plasmid's Addgene catalogue record and pLannotate feature annotations shown in this document.]
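Description:
pMJ326: pCMV-GtFz1 is a 5,786-nt mammalian expression plasmid built on a pCMV backbone to express a human codon-optimized version of GtFz1, a Fanzor protein from the alga Guillardia theta. Fanzor proteins are eukaryotic RNA-guided endonucleases, and this construct supplies the protein component for expression in human cells. In bacteria the plasmid is maintained through a high-copy ColE1/pUC-type origin and selected with ampicillin, conferred by the β-lactamase gene under its own bla promoter.

The expression cassette begins with the human cytomegalovirus immediate-early enhancer and promoter, followed by a short remnant of a multiple cloning site. The automated annotation leaves the roughly 2 kb stretch between that site and the downstream elements unlabelled; this gap is where the GtFz1 coding sequence, inserted by Gibson assembly, presumably lies. The feature table does not identify any epitope tags or nuclear localization signals, so their presence cannot be stated from the record. Transcripts end at a rabbit β-globin polyadenylation signal. The nearby hit to a β-globin coding fragment most likely reflects globin-derived 3′ sequence rather than an expressed protein, and a small T7 terminator fragment is also detected there.

The rest of the backbone carries non-functional leftovers typical of cloning vectors, including the lac promoter, operator and CAP site and small lacI fragments. It also contains an SV40 origin of replication with a partial SV40 promoter and an SV40 poly(A) signal; the SV40 origin can support episomal replication in cells expressing large T antigen. No mammalian selection marker or guide RNA cassette is annotated, which fits transient transfection use, with any guide RNA supplied separately.
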