Features (pLannotate 1.2.2; 17 found; start..end, strand, type, name):
      1..304     +  enhancer       CMV enhancer: human cytomegalovirus immediate early enhancer
    305..508     +  promoter       CMV promoter: human cytomegalovirus (CMV) immediate early promoter
    531..553     +  misc_feature   MCS (fragment): multiple cloning site
   2633..2652    +  terminator     T7 terminator (fragment): transcription terminator for bacteriophage T7 RNA polymerase
   2655..2726    +  CDS            HBB (fragment): HBB_PONPY - Experimental evidence at transcript level: Swiss-Prot protein existence level 2. Involved in oxygen transport from the lung to the various peripheral tissues. From Pongo pygmaeus (Bornean orangutan).
   2797..2852    +  polyA_signal   β-globin poly(A) signal: rabbit β-globin polyadenylation signal (Gil and Proudfoot, 1987)
   3237..3253    -  protein_bind   lac operator: The lac repressor binds to the lac operator to inhibit transcription in E. coli. This inhibition can be relieved by adding lactose or isopropyl-β-D-thiogalactopyranoside (IPTG). lac repressor encoded by lacI
   3261..3291    -  promoter       lac promoter: promoter for the E. coli lac operon
   3306..3327    -  protein_bind   CAP binding site: CAP binding activates transcription in the presence of cAMP. E. coli catabolite activator protein
   3340..3379    -  CDS            lacI (fragment): lac repressor; lacI; The lac repressor binds to the lac operator to inhibit transcription in E. coli. This inhibition can be relieved by adding lactose or isopropyl-β-D-thiogalactopyranoside (IPTG).
   3386..3408    +  promoter       SV40 promoter (fragment): SV40 enhancer and early promoter
   3432..3567    +  rep_origin     SV40 ori: SV40 origin of replication
   3587..3721    +  polyA_signal   SV40 poly(A) signal: SV40 polyadenylation signal
   3723..3777    -  CDS            lacI (fragment): lac repressor; lacI; The lac repressor binds to the lac operator to inhibit transcription in E. coli. This inhibition can be relieved by adding lactose or isopropyl-β-D-thiogalactopyranoside (IPTG).
   3960..4548    -  rep_origin     ori: high-copy-number ColE1/pMB1/pBR322/pUC origin of replication
   4719..5579    -  CDS            AmpR: β-lactamase; bla; confers resistance to ampicillin, carbenicillin, and related antibiotics
   5580..5684    -  promoter       AmpR promoter: bla
>Addgene plasmid #205264 | pMJ326: pCMV-GtFz1 | addgene full sequence | sequence record 404728 | Addgene NGS Result
CGTTACATAACTTACGGTAAATGGCCCGCCTGGCTGACCGCCCAACGACCCCCGCCCATTGACGTCAATA
ATGACGTATGTTCCCATAGTAACGCCAATAGGGACTTTCCATTGACGTCAATGGGTGGAGTATTTACGGT
AAACTGCCCACTTGGCAGTACATCAAGTGTATCATATGCCAAGTACGCCCCCTATTGACGTCAATGACGG
TAAATGGCCCGCCTGGCATTATGCCCAGTACATGACCTTATGGGACTTTCCTACTTGGCAGTACATCTAC
GTATTAGTCATCGCTATTACCATGGTGATGCGGTTTTGGCAGTACATCAATGGGCGTGGATAGCGGTTTG
ACTCACGGGGATTTCCAAGTCTCCACCCCATTGACGTCAATGGGAGTTTGTTTTGGCACCAAAATCAACG
GGACTTTCCAAAATGTCGTAACAACTCCGCCCCATTGACGCAAATGGGCGGTAGGCGTGTACGGTGGGAG
GTCTATATAAGCAGAGCTGGTTTAGTGAACCGTCAGATCCGCTAGCGCTACCGGACTCAGATCGCCACCA
TGAGCAACATCCGGATCGTGAAGCGGAAGGCCAAGGGCTTCTTCAAGTGCGAGGACCTGGTCACCATCAA
GGACGCCGTGAAAGCCGCTCACCGGATCATGTCTGATGCCAGCATTCTCGTGCGGAGCTACTACCTGAGA
TGGTTCCAGAGCAGCTACCCTCTGGACAGCGACGACAAAGAGCTGGAACTGGAACACTTCCACATCAGCA
TGGCCTGCAGCATCGTGCAGGGCATCACAAGACCTCCAGTTAGAGGCGTGGGCCCTGAGCAGAGCGTGAA
GATCGACGTGTTCAACGACATGCTGGACGAGTACAAGCGGCTGTACGAGAGAGCCCCTAACGACAAAGAA
AACGAGACAGACCTGAGCCTGAGCCACGTGCTGGCCTACTCCATCGACAATCTGCTGACCGCCTACAAGA
ACAACATCGAGGCCCACTTCAGCAAATACGTCAAGCGGTTCATCCGCTGCGATATGCTGGCCAAGGGATT
CAACAAGTCTGAGGCCAACAGAGTGGCCGCCATCTACACCAACGCCTACATCTACGACAGCAGCCTGGAC
CTGGAACCTGACTTCATGGAACGGCTGGGACTCGAGGCCACCAGCTACTCTAGCCTGTTTCCTAGCAAGA
TCAACAAAGGCGGCTTCCCCAGAGTGTACGACCTGAAGGCTAACCCCTGGGTGTACCTGCCTAAGATGGT
CATGATCAATCAGGCCCTGGAAACCGACTTCTCCAGCGTGGAACACAAAGAGCGGCGGCTGCTGAACCCT
CTGCCTTTCTACAGCAGCTTCGTGCCCATGCACATCAGAATCGACACCAGCGGCCTGTCTCAGCTGCTGA
TGACCAAGGACAGACTGGACGACTTCAAGAGAAGCTACCTGGCCGAGTTCGGCGTGTCCCTGAACATCAA
GAACAAAGGGGACATGCTCGCCAGCTTCGAGAAGATCTTTGGCAGAAAGGCCACCTCCAATAGAGAGGCC
GGACTGTACGCTACCGAGATGTGGTCCTTCCTGACCAACCTGAAAACCTGCAGGCAGTGGAAAGAACTGG
ACGGCGTCGTGCGGAAGAACGACCCTAAGGGAACCCAGTGGATGTTCGACAACGCCGTGGTCACAGACGG
CGTCAGCATCAGCTTCCAAGTGATCGACAACAGCATGTTCGGCCGCAAGGCCTTCAGCGGCCGGAAGAAA
AGAGTGGCCTGTCAAGAGGCCAACGACGAAGAGGACAGCAAGCAAGTGACCCGCGAGGAACTGAAAACCA
GCAAGCTGCTGGGCTGCGACCCCGGCAAGAGAGATATCCTGGCCATCACCGACGGCATCAAGACCATCTG
CTACACCAAGGGCCAGAGAGACATGGACACCCACAAGACAATCCGGCTGCGGACCAGCCTGAAGAGAAGA
AGAGGTTGCGGCCTGGAAGAGTACGAGACACAAGTGATGAATCGGTTCCAGAAGCGGAGCTGTCACCCCG
AGATGTTCAGAAGATACGCCTGCAGCCGGAAGCGGATGGAACACATGCTGCTGGAATGCTACTCTCACCC
CGTGTTCCGCGAGTTCAAGTTCCTGGTGTACAACAAGACCAAGAGCAGCGAGCACCGGTTCATGCACAGA
GTGCTGGAAACCTTCAAGCGGCCCCAGACCAATCTGAGCAAGGCCAGATGTGCCAGCGGCGTGATGAGAA
TGAACGCCCTGAAAGAGGTGCAGCGGCACGGCGATATCATCATCGGCTGGGGCAATTGGGGCAAGAACCC
CAACGCTCTGAGATGCTCTGCCGGACCTACACCTGGCATCGGCATCAGAAGAAGATTCGAGAGCCTGTTC
AAGACCACCACCGTGCCTGAGCACTACACCAGCCAAGAGTGCCCTAGCTGCAAGGGCAGATGCCTGAGAA
AAGCCACCGGCAATCCCATCATGCGGCATCATCTGCTGCGGTGCACCAACGATAGCTGCTGCTCCAGATG
GTGGAACCGGAATGTGGCTGGCGCCTTCAACATCCTGACCAGACTGCTGGATGGCCAGACACTGAGCGGC
AATGAGACAACAGGCGACGGACTCGGCGGAGATGATCTGTGACTAGCATAACCCCTTGGGGCGCACTCCT
CAGGTGCAGGCTGCCTATCAGAAGGTGGTGGCTGGTGTGGCCAATGCCCTGGCTCACAAATACCACTGAG
ATCTTTTTCCCTCTGCCAAAAATTATGGGGACATCATGAAGCCCCTTGAGCATCTGACTTCTGGCTAATA
AAGGAAATTTATTTTCATTGCAATAGTGTGTTGGAATTTTTTGTGTCTCTCACTCGGAAGGACATATGGG
AGGGCAAATCATTTAAAACATCAGAATGAGTATTTGGTTTAGAGTTTGGCAACATATGCCCATATGCTGG
CTGCCATGAACAAAGGTTGGCTATAAAGAGGTCATCAGTATATGAAACAGCCCCCTGCTGTCCATTCCTT
ATTCCATAGAAAAGCCTTGACTTGAGGTTAGATTTTTTTTATATTTTGTTTTGTGTTATTTTTTTCTTTA
ACATCCCTAAAATTTTCCTTACATGTTTTACTAGCCAGATTTTTCCTCCTCTCCTGACTACTCCCAGTCA
TAGCTGTCCCTCTTCTCTTATGGAGATCCCTCGACCTGCAGCCCAAGCTTGGCGTAATCATGGTCATAGC
TGTTTCCTGTGTGAAATTGTTATCCGCTCACAATTCCACACAACATACGAGCCGGAAGCATAAAGTGTAA
AGCCTGGGGTGCCTAATGAGTGAGCTAACTCACATTAATTGCGTTGCGCTCACTGCCCGCTTTCCAGTCG
GGAAACCTGTCGTGCCAGCGGATCCGCATCTCAATTAGTCAGCAACCATAGTCCCGCCCCTAACTCCGCC
CATCCCGCCCCTAACTCCGCCCAGTTCCGCCCATTCTCCGCCCCATGGCTGACTAATTTTTTTTATTTAT
GCAGAGGCCGAGGCCGCCTCGGCCTCTGAGCTATTCCAGAAGTAGTGAGGAGGCTTTTTTGGAGGCCTAG
GCTTTTGCAAAAAGCTAACTTGTTTATTGCAGCTTATAATGGTTACAAATAAAGCAATAGCATCACAAAT
TTCACAAATAAAGCATTTTTTTCACTGCATTCTAGTTGTGGTTTGTCCAAACTCATCAATGTATCTTATC
ATGTCTGGATCCGCTGCATTAATGAATCGGCCAACGCGCGGGGAGAGGCGGTTTGCGTATTGGGCGCTCT
TCCGCTTCCTCGCTCACTGACTCGCTGCGCTCGGTCGTTCGGCTGCGGCGAGCGGTATCAGCTCACTCAA
AGGCGGTAATACGGTTATCCACAGAATCAGGGGATAACGCAGGAAAGAACATGTGAGCAAAAGGCCAGCA
AAAGGCCAGGAACCGTAAAAAGGCCGCGTTGCTGGCGTTTTTCCATAGGCTCCGCCCCCCTGACGAGCAT
CACAAAAATCGACGCTCAAGTCAGAGGTGGCGAAACCCGACAGGACTATAAAGATACCAGGCGTTTCCCC
CTGGAAGCTCCCTCGTGCGCTCTCCTGTTCCGACCCTGCCGCTTACCGGATACCTGTCCGCCTTTCTCCC
TTCGGGAAGCGTGGCGCTTTCTCATAGCTCACGCTGTAGGTATCTCAGTTCGGTGTAGGTCGTTCGCTCC
AAGCTGGGCTGTGTGCACGAACCCCCCGTTCAGCCCGACCGCTGCGCCTTATCCGGTAACTATCGTCTTG
AGTCCAACCCGGTAAGACACGACTTATCGCCACTGGCAGCAGCCACTGGTAACAGGATTAGCAGAGCGAG
GTATGTAGGCGGTGCTACAGAGTTCTTGAAGTGGTGGCCTAACTACGGCTACACTAGAAGAACAGTATTT
GGTATCTGCGCTCTGCTGAAGCCAGTTACCTTCGGAAAAAGAGTTGGTAGCTCTTGATCCGGCAAACAAA
CCACCGCTGGTAGCGGTGGTTTTTTTGTTTGCAAGCAGCAGATTACGCGCAGAAAAAAAGGATCTCAAGA
AGATCCTTTGATCTTTTCTACGGGGTCTGACGCTCAGTGGAACGAAAACTCACGTTAAGGGATTTTGGTC
ATGAGATTATCAAAAAGGATCTTCACCTAGATCCTTTTAAATTAAAAATGAAGTTTTAAATCAATCTAAA
GTATATATGAGTAAACTTGGTCTGACAGTTACCAATGCTTAATCAGTGAGGCACCTATCTCAGCGATCTG
TCTATTTCGTTCATCCATAGTTGCCTGACTCCCCGTCGTGTAGATAACTACGATACGGGAGGGCTTACCA
TCTGGCCCCAGTGCTGCAATGATACCGCGAGACCCACGCTCACCGGCTCCAGATTTATCAGCAATAAACC
AGCCAGCCGGAAGGGCCGAGCGCAGAAGTGGTCCTGCAACTTTATCCGCCTCCATCCAGTCTATTAATTG
TTGCCGGGAAGCTAGAGTAAGTAGTTCGCCAGTTAATAGTTTGCGCAACGTTGTTGCCATTGCTACAGGC
ATCGTGGTGTCACGCTCGTCGTTTGGTATGGCTTCATTCAGCTCCGGTTCCCAACGATCAAGGCGAGTTA
CATGATCCCCCATGTTGTGCAAAAAAGCGGTTAGCTCCTTCGGTCCTCCGATCGTTGTCAGAAGTAAGTT
GGCCGCAGTGTTATCACTCATGGTTATGGCAGCACTGCATAATTCTCTTACTGTCATGCCATCCGTAAGA
TGCTTTTCTGTGACTGGTGAGTACTCAACCAAGTCATTCTGAGAATAGTGTATGCGGCGACCGAGTTGCT
CTTGCCCGGCGTCAATACGGGATAATACCGCGCCACATAGCAGAACTTTAAAAGTGCTCATCATTGGAAA
ACGTTCTTCGGGGCGAAAACTCTCAAGGATCTTACCGCTGTTGAGATCCAGTTCGATGTAACCCACTCGT
GCACCCAACTGATCTTCAGCATCTTTTACTTTCACCAGCGTTTCTGGGTGAGCAAAAACAGGAAGGCAAA
ATGCCGCAAAAAAGGGAATAAGGGCGACACGGAAATGTTGAATACTCATACTCTTCCTTTTTCAATATTA
TTGAAGCATTTATCAGGGTTATTGTCTCATGAGCGGATACATATTTGAATGTATTTAGAAAAATAAACAA
ATAGGGGTTCCGCGCACATTTCCCCGAAAAGTGCCACCTGGGTCGACATTGATTATTGACTAGTAATAGT
AATCAATTACGGGGTCATTAGTTCATAGCCCATATATGGAGTTCCG
